Addgene plasmid #42595: phpRL-BCL2-FL-pA
Depositing lab: Richard Lloyd. Depositing organization: Baylor College of Medicine. Publication: BCL-2 translation is mediated via internal ribosome entry during cell stress. Sherrill KW, Byrd MP, Van Eden ME, Lloyd RE. J Biol Chem. 2004 Jul 9;279(28):29066-74. Epub 2004 May 3. 10.1074/jbc.M402727200 PubMed 15123638.
Backbone
  Vector backbone: pRL-HL
  Backbone manufacturer: Stanley Lemon (PubMed ID 10611164)
  Total vector size (bp): 9596
  Vector type: Mammalian Expression, Luciferase
  Selectable markers: Neomycin (select with G418)
Growth in bacteria
  Bacterial resistance: Ampicillin, 100 μg/mL
  Growth temperature: 37°C
  Growth strain: DH5alpha
  Copy number: High Copy
Gene/Insert
  Gene/Insert name: hairpin - renilla luciferase - BCL2 5'UTR - firefly luciferase
  Species: H. sapiens (human)
  Insert size (bp): 3900
  Promoter: CMV
  Cloning method: Unknown
  Sequencing primers: 5′ CMV-F; 3′ BGH-rev
Terms and licenses: Academic/Nonprofit Terms; Industry Terms: Not Available to Industry
Depositor comments: phpRL-BCL2-FL(pA) includes a 143-bp stable RNA hairpin located upstream of renilla luciferase, BCL2 5'UTR and firefly luciferase. See plasmid map link above for more details. This plasmid is one of several reporter constructs created to assess potential IRES activity of the BCL2 5'UTR. The hairpin in this construct inhibits translation of renilla luciferase and to a lesser extent translation of firefly luciferase. Please note that Addgene's sequencing results differ from the full plasmid sequence provided by the depositing laboratory. These differences do not affect the function of the plasmid.
How to cite: phpRL-BCL2-FL-pA was a gift from Richard Lloyd (Addgene plasmid # 42595 ; http://n2t.net/addgene:42595 ; RRID:Addgene_42595)
