[The description below was written by a language model from this plasmid's Addgene catalogue record and pLannotate feature annotations shown in this document.]
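Description:
phpRL-BCL2-FL-pA is a mammalian bicistronic dual-luciferase reporter plasmid of about 9.6 kb, built on the pRL-HL backbone and designed to test whether the human BCL2 5' untranslated region can act as an internal ribosome entry site (IRES). It is propagated in E. coli as a high-copy plasmid through a ColE1/pUC-type origin with ampicillin resistance (AmpR). An SV40 early promoter–driven neo cassette with an SV40 polyadenylation signal allows G418 selection of transfected mammalian cells. An M13/f1-type phage origin and small lac and ble remnants are also annotated as backbone carry-overs.

The roughly 3.9 kb reporter unit is transcribed from the CMV immediate-early enhancer/promoter, followed by a chimeric β-globin/immunoglobulin intron and a T7 promoter that could support in vitro transcription. The single transcript encodes Renilla luciferase as the upstream, cap-dependent cistron and firefly luciferase as the downstream cistron, and it ends at the bovine growth hormone poly(A) signal. The BCL2 5'UTR is not annotated in the feature table, but according to the depositor it lies in the gap between the two luciferase coding regions. Firefly expression therefore reports internal initiation or other cap-independent events.

The distinguishing element is a 143-bp stable RNA hairpin placed upstream of Renilla luciferase, also unannotated, which blocks scanning ribosomes from the 5' end. The depositor notes that it inhibits Renilla translation strongly and firefly translation to a lesser extent, which helps separate true internal entry from readthrough or reinitiation. The plasmid is one of a series of reporters made for this IRES analysis. The repository's sequencing differs slightly from the depositor's full sequence, reportedly without functional consequence.
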