Features (pLannotate 1.2.2; 23 found; start..end, strand, type, name):
    155..532     +  enhancer       CMV enhancer: human cytomegalovirus immediate early enhancer
    534..733     +  promoter       CMV promoter: human cytomegalovirus (CMV) immediate early promoter
    872..1004    +  intron         chimeric intron: chimera between introns from human β-globin and immunoglobulin heavy chain genes
   1049..1067    +  promoter       T7 promoter: promoter for bacteriophage T7 RNA polymerase
   1219..2154    +  CDS            Rluc: luciferase from the anthozoan coelenterate Renilla reniformis (sea pansy)
   3326..4975    +  CDS            LUCI_PHOPY: Experimental evidence at protein level: Swiss-Prot protein existence level 1. Produces green light with a wavelength of 562 nm. From Photinus pyralis (Common eastern firefly) (Lampyris pyralis).
   5040..5058    -  promoter       SP6 promoter: promoter for bacteriophage SP6 RNA polymerase
   5084..5308    +  polyA_signal   bGH poly(A) signal: bovine growth hormone polyadenylation signal
   5312..5333    +  promoter       SV40 promoter (fragment): SV40 enhancer and early promoter
   5354..5867    +  rep_origin     M13 ori (sequence partly withheld): M13 bacteriophage origin of replication; arrow indicates direction of (+) strand synthesis
   5868..5886    -  misc_feature   MCS (fragment): pUC18/19 multiple cloning site
   5908..5980    +  promoter       SV40 promoter (fragment): SV40 enhancer and early promoter
   6007..6217    +  promoter       SV40 promoter: SV40 early promoter
   6292..7083    +  CDS            neo: KKA2_KLEPN - Also known as kan, nptII. Experimental evidence at protein level: Swiss-Prot protein existence level 1. Resistance to kanamycin, neomycin, paromomycin, ribostamycin, butirosin and gentamicin B. From Klebsiella pneumoniae.
   7107..7265    +  CDS            ble (fragment): BLE_KLEPN - Experimental evidence at protein level: Swiss-Prot protein existence level 1. Binding protein with a strong affinity to the bleomycin family of antibiotics. Binds to CL990; an antimitotic-antibiotic compound. From Klebsiella pneumoniae.
   7260..7394    +  polyA_signal   SV40 poly(A) signal: SV40 polyadenylation signal
   7450..7466    -  protein_bind   lac operator: The lac repressor binds to the lac operator to inhibit transcription in E. coli. This inhibition can be relieved by adding lactose or isopropyl-β-D-thiogalactopyranoside (IPTG). lac repressor encoded by lacI
   7474..7504    -  promoter       lac promoter: promoter for the E. coli lac operon
   7519..7540    -  protein_bind   CAP binding site: CAP binding activates transcription in the presence of cAMP. E. coli catabolite activator protein
   7553..7645    -  CDS            lacI (fragment): lac repressor; lacI; The lac repressor binds to the lac operator to inhibit transcription in E. coli. This inhibition can be relieved by adding lactose or isopropyl-β-D-thiogalactopyranoside (IPTG).
   7828..8416    -  rep_origin     ori: high-copy-number ColE1/pMB1/pBR322/pUC origin of replication
   8587..9447    -  CDS            AmpR: β-lactamase; bla; confers resistance to ampicillin, carbenicillin, and related antibiotics
   9448..9552    -  promoter       AmpR promoter: bla
>Addgene plasmid #42595 | phpRL-BCL2-FL-pA | depositor full sequence | sequence record 57562 | phpRL-BCL2-FL-pA sequence 9595 bps
ATTAAACCTCGATCTTCAATATTGGCCATTAGCCATATTATTCATTGGTTATATAGCATAAATCAATATT
GGCTATTGGCCATTGCATACGTTGTATCTATATCATAATATGTACATTTATATTGGCTCATGTCCAATAT
GACCGCCATGTTGGCATTGATTATTGACTAGTTATTAATAGTAATCAATTACGGGGTCATTAGTTCATAG
CCCATATATGGAGTTCCGCGTTACATAACTTACGGTAAATGGCCCGCCTGGCTGACCGCCCAACGACCCC
CGCCCATTGACGTCAATAATGACGTATGTTCCCATAGTAACGCCAATAGGGACTTTCCATTGACGTCAAT
GGGTGGAGTATTTACGGTAAACTGCCCACTTGGCAGTACATCAAGTGTATCATATGCCAAGTCCGCCCCC
TATTGACGTCAATGACGGTAAATGGCCCGCCTGGCATTATGCCCAGTACATGACCTTACGGGACTTTCCT
ACTTGGCAGTACATCTACGTATTAGTCATCGCTATTACCATGGTGATGCGGTTTTGGCAGTACACCAATG
GGCGTGGATAGCGGTTTGACTCACGGGGATTTCCAAGTCTCCACCCCATTGACGTCAATGGGAGTTTGTT
TTGGCACCAAAATCAACGGGACTTTCCAAAATGTCGTAATAACCCCGCCCCGTTGACGCAAATGGGCGGT
AGGCGTGTACGGTGGGAGGTCTATATAAGCAGAGCTCGTTTAGTGAACCGTCAGATCACTAGAAGCTTTA
TTGCGGTAGTTTATCACAGTTAAATTGCTAACGCAGTCAGTGCTTCTGACACAACAGTCTCGAACTTAAG
CTGCAGAAGTTGGTCGTGAGGCACTGGGCAGGTAAGTATCAAGGTTACAAGACAGGTTTAAGGAGACCAA
TAGAAACTGGGCTTGTCGAGACAGAGAAGACTCTTGCGTTTCTGATAGGCACCTATTGGTCTTACTGACA
TCCACTTTGCCTTTCTCTCCACAGGTGTCCACTCCCAGTTCAATTACAGCTCTTAAGGCTAGAGTACTTA
ATACGACTCACTATAGGCTAGCATTCTGTCTGTTTTGGGGGATTGCAAGTAAAGATAGGATCCGGGGCGC
GTGGTGGCGGCTGCAGCCGCCACCACGCGCCCCAAGCTTATCTCAAAAGCAAGTGTAAGCAGCAGCGCCG
CAGCCACTGCTTTTATAAGCTAGCCACCATGACTTCGAAAGTTTATGATCCAGAACAAAGGAAACGGATG
ATAACTGGTCCGCAGTGGTGGGCCAGATGTAAACAAATGAATGTTCTTGATTCATTTATTAATTATTATG
ATTCAGAAAAACATGCAGAAAATGCTGTTATTTTTTTACATGGTAACGCGGCCTCTTCTTATTTATGGCG
ACATGTTGTGCCACATATTGAGCCAGTAGCGCGGTGTATTATACCAGACCTTATTGGTATGGGCAAATCA
GGCAAATCTGGTAATGGTTCTTATAGGTTACTTGATCATTACAAATATCTTACTGCATGGTTTGAACTTC
TTAATTTACCAAAGAAGATCATTTTTGTCGGCCATGATTGGGGTGCTTGTTTGGCATTTCATTATAGCTA
TGAGCATCAAGATAAGATCAAAGCAATAGTTCACGCTGAAAGTGTAGTAGATGTGATTGAATCATGGGAT
GAATGGCCTGATATTGAAGAAGATATTGCGTTGATCAAATCTGAAGAAGGAGAAAAAATGGTTTTGGAGA
ATAACTTCTTCGTGGAAACCATGTTGCCATCAAAAATCATGAGAAAGTTAGAACCAGAAGAATTTGCAGC
ATATCTTGAACCATTCAAAGAGAAAGGTGAAGTTCGTCGTCCAACATTATCATGGCCTCGTGAAATCCCG
TTAGTAAAAGGTGGTAAACCTGACGTTGTACAAATTGTTAGGAATTATAATGCTTATCTACGTGCAAGTG
ATGATTTACCAAAAATGTTTATTGAATCGGACCCAGGATTCTTTTCCAATGCTATTGTTGAAGGTGCCAA
GAAGTTTCCTAATACTGAATTTGTCAAAGTAAAAGGTCTTCATTTTTCGCAAGAAGATGCACCTGATGAA
ATGGGAAAATATATCAAATCGTTCGTTGAGCGAGTTCTCAAAAATGAACAATAATTCTAGAGCGGCCGCA
AAAAATAAAACCCTCCCCCACCACCTCCTTCTCCCCACCCCTCGCCGCACCACACACAGCGCGGGCTTCT
AGCGCTCGGCACCGGCGGGCCAGGCGCGTCCTGCCTTCATTTATCCAGCAGCTTTTCGGAAAATGCATTT
GCTGTTCGGAGTTTAATCAGAAGACGATTCCTGCCTCCGTCCCCGGCTCCTTCATCGTCCCATCTCCCCT
GTCTCTCTCCTGGGGAGGCGTGAAGCGGTCCCGTGGATAGAGATTCATGCCTGTGTCCGCGCGTGTGTGC
GCGCGTATAAATTGCCGAGAAGGGGAAAACATCACAGGACTTCTGCGAATACCGGACTGAAAATTGTAAT
TCATCTGCCGCCGCCGCTGCCTTTTTTTTTTCTCGAGCTCTTGAGATCTCCGGTTGGGATTCCTGCGGAT
TGACATTTCTGTGAAGCAGAAGTCTGGGAATCGATCTGGAAATCCTCCTAATTTTTACTCCCTCTCCCCC
CGACTCCTGATTCATTGGGAAGTTTCAAATCAGCTATAACTGGAGAGTGCTGAAGATTGATGGGATCGTT
GCCTTATGCATTTGTTTTGGTTTTACAAAAAGGAAACTTGACAGAGGATCATGCTGTACTTAAAAAATAC
AAGTAAGTCTCGCACAGGAAATTGGTTTAATGTAACTTTCAATGGAAACCTTTGAGATTTTTTACTTAAA
GTGCATTCGAGTAAATTTAATTTCCAGGCAGCTTAATACATTGTTTTTAGCCGTGTTACTTGTAGTGTGT
ATGCCCTGCTTTCACTCAGTGTGTACAGGGAAACGCACCTGATTTTTTACTTATTAGTTTGTTTTTTCTT
TAACCTTTCAGCATCACAGAGGAAGTAGACTGATATTAACAATACTTACTAATAATAACGTGCCTCATGA
AATAAAGATCCGAAAGGAATTGGAATAAAAATTTCCTGCGTCTCATGCCAAGAGGGAAACACCAGAATCA
AGTGTTCCGCGTGATTGAAGACACCCCCTCGTCCAAGAATGCAAAGCACATCCAATAAAATAGCTGGATT
ATAACTCCTCTTCTTTCTCTGGGGGCCGTGGGGTGGGAGCTGGGGCGAGAGGTGCCGTTGGCCCCCGTTG
CTTTTCTTCTGGGAAGCATGGGCCCACAGGACGTCATGGAAGACGCCAAAAACATAAAGAAAGGCCCGGC
GCCATTCTATCCTCTAGAGGATGGAACCGCTGGAGAGCAACTGCATAAGGCTATGAAGAGATACGCCCTG
GTTCCTGGAACAATTGCTTTTACAGATGCACATATCGAGGTGAACATCACGTACGCGGAATACTTCGAAA
TGTCCGTTCGGTTGGCAGAAGCTATGAAACGATATGGGCTGAATACAAATCACAGAATCGTCGTATGCAG
TGAAAACTCTCTTCAATTCTTTATGCCGGTGTTGGGCGCGTTATTTATCGGAGTTGCAGTTGCGCCCGCG
AACGACATTTATAATGAACGTGAATTGCTCAACAGTATGAACATTTCGCAGCCTACCGTAGTGTTTGTTT
CCAAAAAGGGGTTGCAAAAAATTTTGAACGTGCAAAAAAAATTACCAATAATCCAGAAAATTATTATCAT
GGATTCTAAAACGGATTACCAGGGATTTCAGTCGATGTACACGTTCGTCACATCTCATCTACCTCCCGGT
TTTAATGAATACGATTTTGTACCAGAGTCCTTTGATCGTGACAAAACAATTGCACTGATAATGAATTCCT
CTGGATCTACTGGGTTACCTAAGGGTGTGGCCCTTCCGCATAGAACTGCCTGCGTCAGATTCTCGCATGC
CAGAGATCCTATTTTTGGCAATCAAATCATTCCGGATACTGCGATTTTAAGTGTTGTTCCATTCCATCAC
GGTTTTGGAATGTTTACTACACTCGGATATTTGATATGTGGATTTCGAGTCGTCTTAATGTATAGATTTG
AAGAAGAGCTGTTTTTACGATCCCTTCAGGATTACAAAATTCAAAGTGCGTTGCTAGTACCAACCCTATT
TTCATTCTTCGCCAAAAGCACTCTGATTGACAAATACGATTTATCTAATTTACACGAAATTGCTTCTGGG
GGCGCACCTCTTTCGAAAGAAGTCGGGGAAGCGGTTGCAAAACGCTTCCATCTTCCAGGGATACGACAAG
GATATGGGCTCACTGAGACTACATCAGCTATTCTGATTACACCCGAGGGGGATGATAAACCGGGCGCGGT
CGGTAAAGTTGTTCCATTTTTTGAAGCGAAGGTTGTGGATCTGGATACCGGGAAAACGCTGGGCGTTAAT
CAGAGAGGCGAATTATGTGTCAGAGGACCTATGATTATGTCCGGTTATGTAAACAATCCGGAAGCGACCA
ACGCCTTGATTGACAAGGATGGATGGCTACATTCTGGAGACATAGCTTACTGGGACGAAGACGAACACTT
CTTCATAGTTGACCGCTTGAAGTCTTTAATTAAATACAAAGGATATCAGGTGGCCCCCGCTGAATTGGAA
TCGATATTGTTACAACACCCCAACATCTTCGACGCGGGCGTGGCAGGTCTTCCCGACGATGACGCCGGTG
AACTTCCCGCCGCCGTTGTTGTTTTGGAGCACGGAAAGACGATGACGGAAAAAGAGATCGTGGATTACGT
GGCCAGTCAAGTAACAACCGCGAAAAAGTTGCGCGGAGGAGTTGTGTTTGTGGACGAAGTACCGAAAGGT
CTTACCGGAAAACTCGACGCAAGAAAAATCAGAGAGATCCTCATAAAGGCCAAGAAGGGCGGAAAGTCCA
AATTGTAAGGATCCGGGCCCAAAAAAAAAAAAAAAAAAAAAAAAAAAAAAAAAAACCGGTGGGCCCTATT
CTATAGTGTCACCTAAATGCTAGAGCTCGCTGATCAGCCTCGACTGTGCCTTCTAGTTGCCAGCCATCTG
TTGTTTGCCCCTCCCCCGTGCCTTCCTTGACCCTGGAAGGTGCCACTCCCACTGTCCTTTCCTAATAAAA
TGAGGAAATTGCATCGCATTGTCTGAGTAGGTGTCATTCTATTCTGGGGGGTGGGGTGGGGCAGGACAGC
AAGGGGGAGGATTGGGAAGACAATAGCAGGCATGCTGGGGATGCGGTGGGCTCTATGGCTTCTGAGGCGG
AAAGAACCAGCTGGGGCTCGAGGGGGGATCCCC
[124 nt withheld, positions 5354-5477]
C
[32 nt withheld, positions 5479-5510]
CA
[57 nt withheld, positions 5513-5569]
A
[49 nt withheld, positions 5571-5619]
CCTTTGACGTTGGAGTCCACGTTCTTT
[37 nt withheld, positions 5647-5683]
ACCCTATCTCGGTCTATTCTTTTGATTTATAAGGGATTTTGGGGATTTCGGCCTATTGGTTAAAAAATGA
GCTGATTTAACAAAAATTTAACGCGAATTTTAACAAAAT
[37 nt withheld, positions 5793-5829]
T
[37 nt withheld, positions 5831-5867]
GGGTACCGAGCTCGAATTCTGTGGAATGTGTGTCAGTTAGGGTGTGGAAAGTCCCCAGGCTCCCCAGGCA
GGCAGAAGTATGCAAAGCATGCATCTCAATTAGTCAGCAACCAGGTGTGGAAAGTCCCCAGGCTCCCCAG
CAGGCAGAAGTATGCAAAGCATGCATCTCAATTAGTCAGCAACCATAGTCCCGCCCCTAACTCCGCCCAT
CCCGCCCCTAACTCCGCCCAGTTCCGCCCATTCTCCGCCCCATGGCTGACTAATTTTTTTTATTTATGCA
GAGGCCGAGGCCGCCTCGGCCTCTGAGCTATTCCAGAAGTAGTGAGGAGGCTTTTTTGGAGGCCTAGGCT
TTTGCAAAAAGCTCCCGGGAGCTTGGATATCCATTTTCGGATCTGATCAAGAGACAGGATGAGGATCGTT
TCGCATGATTGAACAAGATGGATTGCACGCAGGTTCTCCGGCCGCTTGGGTGGAGAGGCTATTCGGCTAT
GACTGGGCACAACAGACAATCGGCTGCTCTGATGCCGCCGTGTTCCGGCTGTCAGCGCAGGGGCGCCCGG
TTCTTTTTGTCAAGACCGACCTGTCCGGTGCCCTGAATGAACTGCAGGACGAGGCAGCGCGGCTATCGTG
GCTGGCCACGACGGGCGTTCCTTGCGCAGCTGTGCTCGACGTTGTCACTGAAGCGGGAAGGGACTGGCTG
CTATTGGGCGAAGTGCCGGGGCAGGATCTCCTGTCATCTCACCTTGCTCCTGCCGAGAAAGTATCCATCA
TGGCTGATGCAATGCGGCGGCTGCATACGCTTGATCCGGCTACCTGCCCATTCGACCACCAAGCGAAACA
TCGCATCGAGCGAGCACGTACTCGGATGGAAGCCGGTCTTGTCGATCAGGATGATCTGGACGAAGAGCAT
CAGGGGCTCGCGCCAGCCGAACTGTTCGCCAGGCTCAAGGCGCGCATGCCCGACGGCGAGGATCTCGTCG
TGACCCATGGCGATGCCTGCTTGCCGAATATCATGGTGGAAAATGGCCGCTTTTCTGGATTCATCGACTG
TGGCCGGCTGGGTGTGGCGGACCGCTATCAGGACATAGCGTTGGCTACCCGTGATATTGCTGAAGAGCTT
GGCGGCGAATGGGCTGACCGCTTCCTCGTGCTTTACGGTATCGCCGCTCCCGATTCGCAGCGCATCGCCT
TCTATCGCCTTCTTGACGAGTTCTTCTGAGCGGGACTCTGGGGTTCGAAATGACCGACCAAGCGACGCCC
AACCTGCCATCACGAGATTTCGATTCCACCGCCGCCTTCTATGAAAGGTTGGGCTTCGGAATCGTTTTCC
GGGACGCCGGCTGGATGATCCTCCAGCGCGGGGATCTCATGCTGGAGTTCTTCGCCCACCCCAACTTGTT
TATTGCAGCTTATAATGGTTACAAATAAAGCAATAGCATCACAAATTTCACAAATAAAGCATTTTTTTCA
CTGCATTCTAGTTGTGGTTTGTCCAAACTCATCAATGTATCTTATCATGTCTGGATCCCGTCGACCTCGA
GAGCTTGGCGTAATCATGGTCATAGCTGTTTCCTGTGTGAAATTGTTATCCGCTCACAATTCCACACAAC
ATACGAGCCGGAAGCATAAAGTGTAAAGCCTGGGGTGCCTAATGAGTGAGCTAACTCACATTAATTGCGT
TGCGCTCACTGCCCGCTTTCCAGTCGGGAAACCTGTCGTGCCAGCTGCATTAATGAATCGGCCAACGCGC
GGGGAGAGGCGGTTTGCGTATTGGGCGCTCTTCCGCTTCCTCGCTCACTGACTCGCTGCGCTCGGTCGTT
CGGCTGCGGCGAGCGGTATCAGCTCACTCAAAGGCGGTAATACGGTTATCCACAGAATCAGGGGATAACG
CAGGAAAGAACATGTGAGCAAAAGGCCAGCAAAAGGCCAGGAACCGTAAAAAGGCCGCGTTGCTGGCGTT
TTTCCATAGGCTCCGCCCCCCTGACGAGCATCACAAAAATCGACGCTCAAGTCAGAGGTGGCGAAACCCG
ACAGGACTATAAAGATACCAGGCGTTTCCCCCTGGAAGCTCCCTCGTGCGCTCTCCTGTTCCGACCCTGC
CGCTTACCGGATACCTGTCCGCCTTTCTCCCTTCGGGAAGCGTGGCGCTTTCTCAATGCTCACGCTGTAG
GTATCTCAGTTCGGTGTAGGTCGTTCGCTCCAAGCTGGGCTGTGTGCACGAACCCCCCGTTCAGCCCGAC
CGCTGCGCCTTATCCGGTAACTATCGTCTTGAGTCCAACCCGGTAAGACACGACTTATCGCCACTGGCAG
CAGCCACTGGTAACAGGATTAGCAGAGCGAGGTATGTAGGCGGTGCTACAGAGTTCTTGAAGTGGTGGCC
TAACTACGGCTACACTAGAAGGACAGTATTTGGTATCTGCGCTCTGCTGAAGCCAGTTACCTTCGGAAAA
AGAGTTGGTAGCTCTTGATCCGGCAAACAAACCACCGCTGGTAGCGGTGGTTTTTTTGTTTGCAAGCAGC
AGATTACGCGCAGAAAAAAAGGATCTCAAGAAGATCCTTTGATCTTTTCTACGGGGTCTGACGCTCAGTG
GAACGAAAACTCACGTTAAGGGATTTTGGTCATGAGATTATCAAAAAGGATCTTCACCTAGATCCTTTTA
AATTAAAAATGAAGTTTTAAATCAATCTAAAGTATATATGAGTAAACTTGGTCTGACAGTTACCAATGCT
TAATCAGTGAGGCACCTATCTCAGCGATCTGTCTATTTCGTTCATCCATAGTTGCCTGACTCCCCGTCGT
GTAGATAACTACGATACGGGAGGGCTTACCATCTGGCCCCAGTGCTGCAATGATACCGCGAGACCCACGC
TCACCGGCTCCAGATTTATCAGCAATAAACCAGCCAGCCGGAAGGGCCGAGCGCAGAAGTGGTCCTGCAA
CTTTATCCGCCTCCATCCAGTCTATTAATTGTTGCCGGGAAGCTAGAGTAAGTAGTTCGCCAGTTAATAG
TTTGCGCAACGTTGTTGCCATTGCTACAGGCATCGTGGTGTCACGCTCGTCGTTTGGTATGGCTTCATTC
AGCTCCGGTTCCCAACGATCAAGGCGAGTTACATGATCCCCCATGTTGTGCAAAAAAGCGGTTAGCTCCT
TCGGTCCTCCGATCGTTGTCAGAAGTAAGTTGGCCGCAGTGTTATCACTCATGGTTATGGCAGCACTGCA
TAATTCTCTTACTGTCATGCCATCCGTAAGATGCTTTTCTGTGACTGGTGAGTACTCAACCAAGTCATTC
TGAGAATAGTGTATGCGGCGACCGAGTTGCTCTTGCCCGGCGTCAATACGGGATAATACCGCGCCACATA
GCAGAACTTTAAAAGTGCTCATCATTGGAAAACGTTCTTCGGGGCGAAAACTCTCAAGGATCTTACCGCT
GTTGAGATCCAGTTCGATGTAACCCACTCGTGCACCCAACTGATCTTCAGCATCTTTTACTTTCACCAGC
GTTTCTGGGTGAGCAAAAACAGGAAGGCAAAATGCCGCAAAAAAGGGAATAAGGGCGACACGGAAATGTT
GAATACTCATACTCTTCCTTTTTCAATATTATTGAAGCATTTATCAGGGTTATTGTCTCATGAGCGGATA
CATATTTGAATGTATTTAGAAAAATAAACAAATAGGGGTTCCGCGCACATTTCCCCGAAAAGTGCCACCT
GACGTCGACGGATCGGGA
