>Addgene plasmid #42595 | phpRL-BCL2-FL-pA | addgene partial sequence | sequence record 58187 | LucNRev 5'-CCTTATGCAGTTGCTCTCC-3'
ATGGCGCCGGGCCTTTCTTTATGTTTTTGGCGTCTTCCATGACGTCCTGTGGGCCCATGCTTCCCAGAAG
AAAAAGCAACGGGGGCCAACGGCACCTCTCGCCCCAGCTCCCACCCCACGGCCCCCAGAGAAAGAAGAGG
AGTTATAATCCAGCTACTTTATTGGATGTGCTTTGCATTCTTGGACGAGGGGGTGTCTTCAATCACGCGG
AACACTTGATTCTGGTGTTTCCCCCTTGGCATGAGATGCAGGAAATTTTTATTCCAATTCCTTTCGGATC
TTTATTTCATGAGGCACGTTATTATTAGTAAGTATTGTTAATATCAGTCTACTTCCTCTGTGATGCTGAA
AGGTTAAAGAAAAAACAAACTAATAAGTAAAAAATCAGGTGCGTTTCCCTGTACACACTGAGTGAAAGCA
GGGCATACACACTACAAGTAACACGGCTAAAAAGAATGTATTAAGCTGCCTGGAAATTAAATTTACTCGA
ATGCACTTTAAGTAAAAAATCTCAAAGGTTTCCATTGAAAGTTACATTAAACCAATTTCCTGTGCAGAGA
ACTTACTTGTATTTTTTAAGTACAGCATGATCCTCTGTCAAGTTTCCTTTTTGTAAAACCAAAACAAATG
CATAAGGCAACGATCCCATCAATCTTCAGCACTCTCCAGTTATAGCTGATTTGAAACTTCCCAATGAATC
GGGAGTCGGGGGGAGAGGGAGTAAAAATTAGGAGGATTTCCAGATCGATTCCCAGACTTCTGCTTCACAG
AAATGTCAATCCGCAGGAATCCCAACCGGAGATCTCAAGAGCTCGAGAAAAAAA
