>Addgene plasmid #42595 | phpRL-BCL2-FL-pA | addgene partial sequence | sequence record 61651 | CMV-F 5'-CGCAAATGGGCGGTAGGCGTG-3'
GCAGAGCTCGTTTAGTGAACCGTCAGATCACTAGAAGCTTTATTGCGGTAGTTTATCACAGTTAAATTGC
TAACGCAGTCAGTGCTTCTGACACAACAGTCTCGAACTTAAGCTGCAGAAGTTGGTCGTGAGGCACTGGG
CAGGTAAGTATCAAGGTTACAAGACAGGTTTAAGGAGACCAATAGAAACTGGGCTTGTCGAGACAGAGAA
GACTCTTGCGTTTCTGATAGGCACCTATTGGTCTTACTGACATCCACTTTGCCTTTCTCTCCACAGGTGT
CCACTCCCAGTTCAATTACAGCTCTTAAGGCTAGAGTACTTAATACGACTCACTATAGGCTAGCATTCTG
TCTGTTTTGGGGGACTGCAAGTAAAGATAGGATCCGGGGCGCGTG
