>Addgene plasmid #42595 | phpRL-BCL2-FL-pA | addgene partial sequence | sequence record 66461 | Rluc-R 5'-TTTACATCTGGCCCACCACT-3'
CTTTGTTCTGGATCATAAACTTTCGAAGTCATGGTGGCTAGCTTATAAAAGCAGTGGCTGCGGCTTACAC
TTGCTTTTGAGATAAAGCTTGGGGC
