>Addgene plasmid #42595 | phpRL-BCL2-FL-pA | addgene partial sequence | sequence record 66462 | Rluc-F 5'-ccaggattcttttccaatgc-3'
ACTGAATTTGTCAAAGTAAAAGGTCTTCATTTTTCGCAAGAAGATGCACCTGATGAAATGGGAAAATATA
TCAAATCGTTCGTTGAGCGAGTTCTCAAAAATGAACAATAATTCTAGAGCGGCCGCAAAAAATAAAACCC
TCCCCCACCACCTCCTTCTCCCCACCCCTCGCCGCACCACACACAGCGCGGGCTTCTAGCGCTCGGCACC
GGCGGGCCAGGCGCGTCCTGCCTTCATTTATCCAGCAGCTTTTCGGAAAATGCATTTGCTGTTCGGAGTT
TAATCAGAAGAGGATTCCTGCCTCCGTCCCCGGCTCCTTCATCGTCCCCTCTCCCCTGTCTCTCTCCTGG
GGAGGCGTGAAGCGGTCCCGTGGATAGAGATTCATGCCTGTGCCCGCGCGTGTGTGCGCGCGTGTAAATT
GCCGAGAAGGGGAAAACATCACAGGACTTCTGCGAATACCGGACTGAAAATTGTAATTCATCTGCCGCCG
CCGCTGCCTTTTTTTCTCGAGCTCTTGAGATCTCCGGTTGGGATTCCTGCGGATTGACATTTCTGTGAAG
CAGAAGTCTGGGAATCGATCTGGAAATCCTCCTAATTTTTACTCCCTCTCCCCCCGACTCCCGATTCATT
GGGAAGTTTCAAATCAGCTATAACTGGAGAGTGCTGAAGATTGATGGGATCGTTGCCTTATGCATTTGTT
TTGGTTTTACAAAAAGGAAACTTGACAGAGGATCATGCTGTACTTAAAAAATACAAGTAAGTTCTCTGCA
CAGGAAATTGGTTTAATGTAACTTTCAATGGAAACCTTTGAGATTTTTTACTTAAAGTGCATTCGAGTAA
ATTTAATTTCCAGGCAGCTTAATACATTCTTTTTAGCCGTGTTACTTGTAGTGTGTATGCCCTGCTTTCA
CTCAGTGTGTACAGG
